>Addgene plasmid #169487 | pTS2381-Tier1-PhCMV-Igk_TM | addgene full sequence | sequence record 364214 | Addgene NGS Result
AAGCCTGGGGTGCCTAATGAGTGAGCTAACTCACATTAATTGCGTTGCGCTCACTGCCCGCTTTCCAGTC
GGGAAACCTGTCGTGCCAGCTGCATTAATGAATCGGCCAACGCGCGGGGAGAGGCGGTTTGCGTATTGGG
CGCTCTTCCGCTTCCTCGCTCACTGACTCGCTGCGCTCGGTCGTTCGGCTGCGGCGAGCGGTATCAGCTC
ACTCAAAGGCGGTAATACGGTTATCCACAGAATCAGGGGATAACGCAGGAAAGAACATGTGAGCAAAAGG
CCAGCAAAAGGCCAGGAACCGTAAAAAGGCCGCGTTGCTGGCGTTTTTCCATAGGCTCCGCCCCCCTGAC
GAGCATCACAAAAATCGACGCTCAAGTCAGAGGTGGCGAAACCCGACAGGACTATAAAGATACCAGGCGT
TTCCCCCTGGAAGCTCCCTCGTGCGCTCTCCTGTTCCGACCCTGCCGCTTACCGGATACCTGTCCGCCTT
TCTCCCTTCGGGAAGCGTGGCGCTTTCTCATAGCTCACGCTGTAGGTATCTCAGTTCGGTGTAGGTCGTT
CGCTCCAAGCTGGGCTGTGTGCACGAACCCCCCGTTCAGCCCGACCGCTGCGCCTTATCCGGTAACTATC
GTCTTGAGTCCAACCCGGTAAGACACGACTTATCGCCACTGGCAGCAGCCACTGGTAACAGGATTAGCAG
AGCGAGGTATGTAGGCGGTGCTACAGAGTTCTTGAAGTGGTGGCCTAACTACGGCTACACTAGAAGAACA
GTATTTGGTATCTGCGCTCTGCTGAAGCCAGTTACCTTCGGAAAAAGAGTTGGTAGCTCTTGATCCGGCA
AACAAACCACCGCTGGTAGCGGTGGTTTTTTTGTTTGCAAGCAGCAGATTACGCGCAGAAAAAAAGGATC
TCAAGAAGATCCTTTGATCTTTTCTACGGGGTCTGACGCTCAGTGGAACGAAAACTCACGTTAAGGGATT
TTGGTCATGAGATTATCAAAAAGGATCTTCACCTAGATCCTTTTAAATTAAAAATGAAGTTTTAAATCAA
TCTAAAGTATATATGAGTAAACTTGGTCTGACAGTTACCAATGCTTAATCAGTGAGGCACCTATCTCAGC
GATCTGTCTATTTCGTTCATCCATAGTTGCCTGACTCCCCGTCGTGTAGATAACTACGATACGGGAGGGC
TTACCATCTGGCCCCAGTGCTGCAATGATACCGCGAGACCCACGCTCACCGGCTCCAGATTTATCAGCAA
TAAACCAGCCAGCCGGAAGGGCCGAGCGCAGAAGTGGTCCTGCAACTTTATCCGCCTCCATCCAGTCTAT
TAATTGTTGCCGGGAAGCTAGAGTAAGTAGTTCGCCAGTTAATAGTTTGCGCAACGTTGTTGCCATTGCT
ACAGGCATCGTGGTGTCACGCTCGTCGTTTGGTATGGCTTCATTCAGCTCCGGTTCCCAACGATCAAGGC
GAGTTACATGATCCCCCATGTTGTGCAAAAAAGCGGTTAGCTCCTTCGGTCCTCCGATCGTTGTCAGAAG
TAAGTTGGCCGCAGTGTTATCACTCATGGTTATGGCAGCACTGCATAATTCTCTTACTGTCATGCCATCC
GTAAGATGCTTTTCTGTGACTGGTGAGTACTCAACCAAGTCATTCTGAGAATAGTGTATGCGGCGACCGA
GTTGCTCTTGCCCGGCGTCAATACGGGATAATACCGCGCCACATAGCAGAACTTTAAAAGTGCTCATCAT
TGGAAAACGTTCTTCGGGGCGAAAACTCTCAAGGATCTTACCGCTGTTGAGATCCAGTTCGATGTAACCC
ACTCGTGCACCCAACTGATCTTCAGCATCTTTTACTTTCACCAGCGTTTCTGGGTGAGCAAAAACAGGAA
GGCAAAATGCCGCAAAAAAGGGAATAAGGGCGACACGGAAATGTTGAATACTCATACTCTTCCTTTTTCA
ATATTATTGAAGCATTTATCAGGGTTATTGTCTCATGAGCGGATACATATTTGAATGTATTTAGAAAAAT
AAACAAATAGGGGTTCCGCGCACATTTCCCCGAAAAGTGCCACCTGACGTCGACGGATCGGGAGATCTCC
ACGCGTGGTACCCTCGAGTTGACATTGATTATTGAGTAGTTATTAATAGTAATCAATTACGGGGTCATTA
GTTCATAGCCCATATATGGAGTTCCGCGTTACATAACTTACGGTAAATGGCCCGCCTGGCTGACCGCCCA
ACGACCCCCGCCCATTGACGTCAATAATGACGTATGTTCCCATAGTAACGCCAATAGGGACTTTCCATTG
ACGTCAATGGGTGGAGTATTTACGGTAAACTGCCCACTTGGCAGTACATCAAGTGTATCATATGCCAAGT
ACGCCCCCTATTGACGTCAATGACGGTAAATGGCCCGCCTGGCATTATGCCCAGTACATGACCTTATGGG
ACTTTCCTACTTGGCAGTACATCTACGTATTAGTCATCGCTATTACCATGGTGATGCGGTTTTGGCAGTA
CATCAATGGGCGTGGATAGCGGTTTGACTCACGGGGATTTCCAAGTCTCCACCCCATTGACGTCAATGGG
AGTTTGTTTTGGCACCAAAATCAACGGGACTTTCCAAAATGTCGTAACAACTCCGCCCCATTGACGCAAA
TGGGCGGTAGGCGTGTACGGTGGGAGGTCTATATAAGCAGAGCTCTCTGGCTAACTAGAGAACCCACTGC
TTACTGGCTTATCGAAATTAATACGACTCACTATAGGGAGACCCAAGCTGTTCGAAGCGGAATTCACCAT
GACTAGTGAGACAGACACACTCCTGCTATGGGTACTGCTGCTCTGGGTTCCAGGTTCCACTGGTGACGCT
AGTGGTGGTTCTGGTTGGCGCTGGAACAGCATCATGATCGTGCTGGTGATGCTGCTGAACATCGGCCTGG
CCATCCTGTTCGTGCACTTCCTGACCGCTAGCGGATCCACCGGTGTCTAGAAAGCTTTGAGGCCGGCCTG
CAGGGATCAGCCTCGACTGTGCCTTCTAGTTGCCAGCCATCTGTTGTTTGCCCCTCCCCCGTGCCTTCCT
TGACCCTGGAAGGTGCCACTCCCACTGTCCTTTCCTAATAAAATGAGGAAATTGCATCGCATTGTCTGAG
TAGGTGTCATTCTATTCTGGGGGGTGGGGTGGGGCAGGACAGCAAGGGGGAGGATTGGGAAGACAATAGC
AGGCATGCTGGGGATGCGGTGGGCTCTATGGCTTCTGAGGCGGAAAGAACCAGCTGGGGCTCTAGGGGGT
ATCCCC
[124 nt withheld, positions 3297-3420]
C
[91 nt withheld, positions 3422-3512]
A
[49 nt withheld, positions 3514-3562]
CCTTTGACGTTGGAGTCCACGTTCTTT
[37 nt withheld, positions 3590-3626]
ACCCTATCTCGGTCTATTCTTTTGATTTATAAGGGATTTTGCCGATTTCGGCCTATTGGTTAAAAAATGA
GCTGATTTAACAAAAATTTAACGCGAATTAATTCTGTGGAATGTGTGTCAGTTAGGGTGTGGAAAGTCCC
CAGGCTCCCCAGCAGGCAGAAGTATGCAAAGCATGCATCTCAATTAGTCAGCAACCAGGTGTGGAAAGTC
CCCAGGCTCCCCAGCAGGCAGAAGTATGCAAAGCATGCATCTCAATTAGTCAGCAACCATAGTCCCGCCC
CTAACTCCGCCCATCCCGCCCCTAACTCCGCCCAGTTCCGCCCATTCTCCGCCCCATGGCTGACTAATTT
TTTTTATTTATGCAGAGGCCGAGGCCGCCTCTGCCTCTGAGCTATTCCAGAAGTAGTGAGGAGGCTTTTT
TGGAGGCCTAGGCTTTTGCAAAAAGCTCCCGGGAGCTTGTATATCCATTTTCGGATCTGATCAAGAGACA
GGATGAGGATCGTTTCGCATGATTGAACAAGATGGATTGCACGCAGGTTCTCCGGCCGCTTGGGTGGAGA
GGCTATTCGGCTATGACTGGGCACAACAGACAATCGGCTGCTCTGATGCCGCCGTGTTCCGGCTGTCAGC
GCAGGGGCGCCCGGTTCTTTTTGTCAAGACCGACCTGTCCGGTGCCCTGAATGAACTGCAGGACGAGGCA
GCGCGGCTATCGTGGCTGGCCACGACGGGCGTTCCTTGCGCAGCTGTGCTCGACGTTGTCACTGAAGCGG
GAAGGGACTGGCTGCTATTGGGCGAAGTGCCGGGGCAGGATCTCCTGTCATCTCACCTTGCTCCTGCCGA
GAAAGTATCCATCATGGCTGATGCAATGCGGCGGCTGCATACGCTTGATCCGGCTACCTGCCCATTCGAC
CACCAAGCGAAACATCGCATCGAGCGAGCACGTACTCGGATGGAAGCCGGTCTTGTCGATCAGGATGATC
TGGACGAAGAGCATCAGGGGCTCGCGCCAGCCGAACTGTTCGCCAGGCTCAAGGCGCGCATGCCCGACGG
CGAGGATCTCGTCGTGACCCATGGCGATGCCTGCTTGCCGAATATCATGGTGGAAAATGGCCGCTTTTCT
GGATTCATCGACTGTGGCCGGCTGGGTGTGGCGGACCGCTATCAGGACATAGCGTTGGCTACCCGTGATA
TTGCTGAAGAGCTTGGCGGCGAATGGGCTGACCGCTTCCTCGTGCTTTACGGTATCGCCGCTCCCGATTC
GCAGCGCATCGCCTTCTATCGCCTTCTTGACGAGTTCTTCTGAGCGGGACTCTGGGGTTCGAAATGACCG
ACCAAGCGACGCCCAACCTGCCATCACGAGATTTCGATTCCACCGCCGCCTTCTATGAAAGGTTGGGCTT
CGGAATCGTTTTCCGGGACGCCGGCTGGATGATCCTCCAGCGCGGGGATCTCATGCTGGAGTTCTTCGCC
CACCCCAACTTGTTTATTGCAGCTTATAATGGTTACAAATAAAGCAATAGCATCACAAATTTCACAAATA
AAGCATTTTTTTCACTGCATTCTAGTTGTGGTTTGTCCAAACTCATCAATGTATCTTATCATGTCTGTAT
ACCGTCGACCTCTAGCTAGAGCTTGGCGTAATCATGGTCATAGCTGTTTCCTGTGTGAAATTGTTATCCG
CTCACAATTCCACACAACATACGAGCCGGAAGCATAAAGTGTA
Features (pLannotate 1.2.2; 20 found; start..end, strand, type, name):
     17..38      -  protein_bind   CAP binding site: CAP binding activates transcription in the presence of cAMP. E. coli catabolite activator protein
     51..143     -  CDS            lacI (fragment): lac repressor; lacI; The lac repressor binds to the lac operator to inhibit transcription in E. coli. This inhibition can be relieved by adding lactose or isopropyl-β-D-thiogalactopyranoside (IPTG).
    326..914     -  rep_origin     ori: high-copy-number ColE1/pMB1/pBR322/pUC origin of replication
   1085..1945    -  CDS            AmpR: β-lactamase; bla; confers resistance to ampicillin, carbenicillin, and related antibiotics
   1946..2050    -  promoter       AmpR promoter: bla
   2197..2500    +  enhancer       CMV enhancer: human cytomegalovirus immediate early enhancer
   2501..2704    +  promoter       CMV promoter: human cytomegalovirus (CMV) immediate early promoter
   2700..2733    +  LTR            5' LTR (truncated) (fragment): truncated 5' long terminal repeat (LTR) from HIV-1
   2749..2767    +  promoter       T7 promoter: promoter for bacteriophage T7 RNA polymerase
   2808..2867    +  sig_peptide    Igκ leader: leader sequence from mouse immunoglobulin κ light chain
   2895..2966    +  CDS            Jph1 (fragment): JPH1_MOUSE - Also known as Jp1. Experimental evidence at protein level: Swiss-Prot protein existence level 1. Junctophilins contribute to the formation of junctional membrane complexes (JMCs) which link the plasma membrane with the endoplasmic or sarcoplasmic reticulum in excitable cells. Provides a structural foundation for functional cross-talk between the cell surface and intracellular calcium release channels. JPH1 contributes to the construction of the skeletal muscle triad by linking the t-tubule (transverse-tubule) and SR (sarcoplasmic reticulum) membranes. From Mus musculus (Mouse).
   3027..3251    +  polyA_signal   bGH poly(A) signal: bovine growth hormone polyadenylation signal
   3255..3276    +  promoter       SV40 promoter (fragment): SV40 enhancer and early promoter
   3297..3725    +  rep_origin     f1 ori (sequence partly withheld): f1 bacteriophage origin of replication; arrow indicates direction of (+) strand synthesis
   3739..4068    +  promoter       SV40 promoter: SV40 enhancer and early promoter
   4135..4926    +  CDS            neo: KKA2_KLEPN - Also known as kan, nptII. Experimental evidence at protein level: Swiss-Prot protein existence level 1. Resistance to kanamycin, neomycin, paromomycin, ribostamycin, butirosin and gentamicin B. From Klebsiella pneumoniae.
   4950..5108    +  CDS            ble (fragment): BLE_KLEPN - Experimental evidence at protein level: Swiss-Prot protein existence level 1. Binding protein with a strong affinity to the bleomycin family of antibiotics. Binds to CL990; an antimitotic-antibiotic compound. From Klebsiella pneumoniae.
   5103..5224    +  polyA_signal   SV40 poly(A) signal: SV40 polyadenylation signal
   5297..5313    -  protein_bind   lac operator: The lac repressor binds to the lac operator to inhibit transcription in E. coli. This inhibition can be relieved by adding lactose or isopropyl-β-D-thiogalactopyranoside (IPTG). lac repressor encoded by lacI
   5321..2       -  promoter       lac promoter (across the origin): promoter for the E. coli lac operon
