[The description below was written by a language model from this plasmid's Addgene catalogue record and pLannotate feature annotations shown in this document.]
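Description:
pTS2381-Tier1-PhCMV-Igk_TM is a mammalian expression plasmid built on pMM1, a pcDNA3.1-derived backbone, and belongs to the "Tier-1" level of the VAMSyB modular plasmid architecture for mammalian synthetic biology. In E. coli it replicates from a high-copy ColE1/pUC-type origin and is selected with ampicillin through the β-lactamase gene. An f1 origin and remnants of lac regulatory elements (lac promoter, operator, CAP site and a small lacI fragment) are also annotated in the backbone. For mammalian cells, an SV40 early promoter drives a neomycin phosphotransferase gene terminated by the SV40 polyadenylation signal, allowing G418 selection. A short ble fragment detected downstream of neo appears to be a leftover rather than a functional marker.

The payload is a compact targeting cassette. The human CMV immediate-early enhancer and promoter (PhCMV), followed by a T7 promoter, drive an open reading frame that begins with the mouse Igκ light-chain leader, a secretion signal directing the nascent protein into the secretory pathway. A short junctophilin transmembrane segment follows, and the bGH polyadenylation signal terminates the transcript. The cassette is intended as a scaffold for membrane localization of fusion proteins, with a protein of interest joined to the signal peptide and the TM anchor.

The record is inconsistent about the source of the anchor. The purpose statement names Junctophilin-1, the alternative insert name says JPH2, and the listed species is human, whereas the automated annotation matches the roughly 70 bp fragment to mouse Jph1. The cloning sites used are not stated.
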