Addgene plasmid #169487: pTS2381-Tier1-PhCMV-Igk_TM
Purpose: Tier-1 vector encoding PhCMV-driven transmembrane domain from Junctophilin-1 (TM) for membrane localization of fusion proteins attached to a secretion signal Igk (PhCMV-IgkSS-TM-pA).
Depositing lab: Martin Fussenegger. Depositing organization: ETH Zurich (Swiss Federal Institute of Technology). Publication: A versatile plasmid architecture for mammalian synthetic biology (VAMSyB). Haellman V, Strittmatter T, Bertschi A, Stucheli P, Fussenegger M. Metab Eng. 2021 Jul;66:41-50. doi: 10.1016/j.ymben.2021.04.003. Epub 2021 Apr 18. PubMed 33857582.
Backbone
  Vector backbone: pMM1 (pcDNA3.1-based)
  Backbone size w/o insert (bp): 4435
  Vector type: Mammalian Expression
  Selectable markers: Neomycin (select with G418)
Growth in bacteria
  Bacterial resistance: Ampicillin, 100 μg/mL
  Growth temperature: 37°C
  Growth strain: DH5alpha
  Copy number: High Copy
Gene/Insert
  Gene/Insert name: PCMV-driven membrane localization (alt name: PCMV-IgkSS-JPH2_TM)
  Species: H. sapiens (human)
  Promoter: PhCMV
  Cloning method: Restriction Enzyme; 5′ cloning site Unknown (unknown if destroyed)
  Sequencing primers: 5′ AmpStart; 3′ BGH-rev
Terms and licenses: Academic/Nonprofit Terms; Industry Terms: Not Available to Industry
How to cite: pTS2381-Tier1-PhCMV-Igk_TM was a gift from Martin Fussenegger (Addgene plasmid # 169487 ; http://n2t.net/addgene:169487 ; RRID:Addgene_169487)
